Addgene plasmid #132683: pENN.AAV.CB7.CI.CNDP1-flag.WPRE.rBG
Purpose: AAV plasmid encoding mouse CNDP1 with C-terminal flag tag
Depositing lab: Jonathan Long. Depositing organization: Stanford University. Publication: Family-wide Annotation of Enzymatic Pathways by Parallel In Vivo Metabolomics. Kim JT, Li VL, Terrell SM, Fischer CR, Long JZ. Cell Chem Biol. 2019 Nov 21;26(11):1623-1629.e3. doi: 10.1016/j.chembiol.2019.09.009. Epub 2019 Oct 3. PubMed 31587987.
Backbone
  Vector backbone: pENN.AAV.CB7.CI.insert.WPRE.rBG
  Backbone manufacturer: Penn Vector Core
  Backbone size w/o insert (bp): 5700
  Total vector size (bp): 7300
  Vector type: AAV
Growth in bacteria
  Bacterial resistance: Ampicillin, 100 μg/mL
  Growth temperature: 37°C
  Growth strain: NEB Stable
  Copy number: High Copy
Gene/Insert
  Gene/Insert name: Carnosine dipeptidase 1 (alt name: CNDP1)
  Species: M. musculus (mouse)
  Insert size (bp): 1500
  Entrez Gene: Cndp1 (a.k.a. AI746433, Cn1)
  Promoter: Chicken b-actin
  Tag / fusion protein: Flag (C terminal on insert)
  Cloning method: Restriction Enzyme; 5′ cloning site EcoRV (not destroyed); 3′ cloning site XhoI (not destroyed)
  Sequencing primers: 5′ n/a; 3′ WPRE-R, CATAGCGTAAAAGGAGCAACA
Terms and licenses: Academic/Nonprofit Terms; Industry Terms: Not Available to Industry
How to cite: pENN.AAV.CB7.CI.CNDP1-flag.WPRE.rBG was a gift from Jonathan Long (Addgene plasmid # 132683 ; http://n2t.net/addgene:132683 ; RRID:Addgene_132683)
