[The description below was written by a language model from this plasmid's Addgene catalogue record and the feature table of its GenBank file.]
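Description:
pENN.AAV.CB7.CI.CNDP1-flag.WPRE.rBG is an AAV transfer (cis) plasmid of about 7.3 kb, built on the Penn Vector Core pENN.AAV.CB7.CI backbone and designed to express mouse carnosine dipeptidase 1 (Cndp1) with a C-terminal FLAG epitope. It is propagated in E. coli through a high-copy ColE1/pUC-type origin and selected with ampicillin via the bla gene. The backbone also carries an f1 phage origin and remnants of a lac promoter/operator region. The record lists a recombination-deficient growth strain, the usual choice for plasmids with AAV inverted terminal repeats, which are prone to rearrangement.

The expression cassette lies between two AAV2 ITRs, the only cis elements needed for replication and packaging of the intervening DNA into AAV particles when rep, cap and helper functions are supplied separately. Transcription is driven by the CB7 arrangement: the human CMV immediate-early enhancer joined to the chicken beta-actin promoter, followed by a chimeric chicken beta-actin/rabbit beta-globin intron that promotes splicing and strong, broadly active expression. The roughly 1.5 kb Cndp1 coding sequence was inserted between EcoRV and XhoI sites. The feature table does not annotate this open reading frame itself, only the FLAG tag at its 3′ end, which allows detection or immunoprecipitation of the enzyme. Downstream, a WPRE enhances transcript stability and expression, and a rabbit beta-globin polyadenylation signal terminates the message. A short annotated Factor Xa site lies on the reverse strand within the WPRE and is probably an incidental sequence match.

The associated publication concerns family-wide annotation of enzymatic pathways by parallel in vivo metabolomics, which suggests use in producing AAV for overexpressing CNDP1 in mice to identify its physiological substrates.
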