LOCUS       Exported 7263 bp ds-DNA circular SYN 13-MAY-2021
DEFINITION  AAV plasmid encoding mouse CNDP1 with C-terminal flag tag.
ACCESSION   .
VERSION     .
KEYWORDS    pENN.AAV.CB7.CI.CNDP1-flag.WPRE.rBG
SOURCE      synthetic DNA construct
  ORGANISM  synthetic DNA construct
REFERENCE   1 (bases 1 to 7263)
  TITLE     Family-wide annotation of physiologic enzyme substrates by in vivo
            parallel metabolomics
  JOURNAL   Unpublished
REFERENCE   2 (bases 1 to 7263)
  AUTHORS   .
  TITLE     Direct Submission
  JOURNAL   Exported May 13, 2021 from SnapGene Server 1.1.58
            http://www.snapgene.com
FEATURES             Location/Qualifiers
     source          1..7263
                     /organism="synthetic DNA construct"
                     /mol_type="other DNA"
     repeat_region   1..130
                     /label=AAV2 ITR
     enhancer        204..583
                     /label=CMV enhancer
                     /note="human cytomegalovirus immediate early enhancer"
     promoter        585..862
                     /label=chicken beta-actin promoter
     intron          863..1879
                     /label=chimeric intron
                     /note="chimera between introns from chicken beta-actin and
                     rabbit beta-globin"
     primer_bind     1803..1825
                     /label=pCAGGS-5
                     /note="Chimeric intron in CAG promoter, forward primer"
     primer_bind     1887..1906
                     /label=pCAG-F
                     /note="Rabbit beta-globin intron, for pCAG plasmids,
                     forward primer"
     CDS             3432..3455
                     /codon_start=1
                     /product="FLAG(R) epitope tag, followed by an enterokinase
                     cleavage site"
                     /label=FLAG
                     /translation="DYKDDDDK"
     misc_feature    3486..4074
                     /label=WPRE
                     /note="woodchuck hepatitis virus posttranscriptional
                     regulatory element"
     primer_bind     complement(3539..3559)
                     /label=WPRE-R
                     /note="WPRE, reverse primer"
     CDS             complement(3957..3968)
                     /codon_start=1
                     /product="Factor Xa recognition and cleavage site"
                     /label=Factor Xa site
                     /translation="IEGR"
     primer_bind     complement(4100..4119)
                     /label=Bglob-pA-R
                     /note="Rabbit beta-globin polyA region, reverse primer"
     polyA_signal    4165..4220
                     /label=-beta-globin poly(A) signal
                     /note="rabbit beta-globin polyadenylation signal (Gil and
                     Proudfoot, 1987)"
     repeat_region   4313..4442
                     /label=AAV2 ITR
     primer_bind     complement(4461..4478)
                     /label=M13 Forward
                     /note="In lacZ gene. Also called M13-F20 or M13 (-21)
                     Forward"
     primer_bind     complement(4461..4477)
                     /label=M13 fwd
                     /note="common sequencing primer, one of multiple similar
                     variants"
     primer_bind     complement(4470..4492)
                     /label=M13/pUC Forward
                     /note="In lacZ gene"
     rep_origin      4619..5074
                     /direction=RIGHT
                     /label=f1 ori
                     /note="f1 bacteriophage origin of replication; arrow
                     indicates direction of (+) strand synthesis"
     primer_bind     complement(4706..4725)
                     /label=F1ori-R
                     /note="F1 origin, reverse primer"
     primer_bind     4916..4937
                     /label=F1ori-F
                     /note="F1 origin, forward primer"
     promoter        5100..5204
                     /gene="bla"
                     /label=AmpR promoter
     CDS             5205..6065
                     /codon_start=1
                     /gene="bla"
                     /product="beta-lactamase"
                     /label=AmpR
                     /note="confers resistance to ampicillin, carbenicillin, and
                     related antibiotics"
                     /translation="MSIQHFRVALIPFFAAFCLPVFAHPETLVKVKDAEDQLGARVGYI
                     ELDLNSGKILESFRPEERFPMMSTFKVLLCGAVLSRIDAGQEQLGRRIHYSQNDLVEYS
                     PVTEKHLTDGMTVRELCSAAITMSDNTAANLLLTTIGGPKELTAFLHNMGDHVTRLDRW
                     EPELNEAIPNDERDTTMPVAMATTLRKLLTGELLTLASRQQLIDWMEADKVAGPLLRSA
                     LPAGWFIADKSGAGERGSRGIIAALGPDGKPSRIVVIYTTGSQATMDERNRQIAEIGAS
                     LIKHW"
     primer_bind     complement(5423..5442)
                     /label=Amp-R
                     /note="Ampicillin resistance gene, reverse primer"
     rep_origin      6236..6824
                     /direction=RIGHT
                     /label=ori
                     /note="high-copy-number ColE1/pMB1/pBR322/pUC origin of
                     replication"
     primer_bind     6725..6744
                     /label=pBR322ori-F
                     /note="pBR322 origin, forward primer"
     primer_bind     6978..6995
                     /label=L4440
                     /note="L4440 vector, forward primer"
     protein_bind    7112..7133
                     /label=CAP binding site
                     /bound_moiety="E. coli catabolite activator protein"
                     /note="CAP binding activates transcription in the presence
                     of cAMP."
     promoter        7148..7178
                     /label=lac promoter
                     /note="promoter for the E. coli lac operon"
     protein_bind    7186..7202
                     /label=lac operator
                     /bound_moiety="lac repressor encoded by lacI"
                     /note="The lac repressor binds to the lac operator to
                     inhibit transcription in E. coli. This inhibition can be
                     relieved by adding lactose or
                     isopropyl-beta-D-thiogalactopyranoside (IPTG)."
     primer_bind     7191..7213
                     /label=M13/pUC Reverse
                     /note="In lacZ gene"
     primer_bind     7210..7226
                     /label=M13 rev
                     /note="common sequencing primer, one of multiple similar
                     variants"
     primer_bind     7210..7226
                     /label=M13 Reverse
                     /note="In lacZ gene. Also called M13-rev"
ORIGIN
        1 ctgcgcgctc gctcgctcac tgaggccgcc cgggcaaagc ccgggcgtcg ggcgaccttt
       61 ggtcgcccgg cctcagtgag cgagcgagcg cgcagagagg gagtggccaa ctccatcact
      121 aggggttcct tgtagttaat gattaacccg ccatgctact tatctaccag ggtaatgggg
      181 atcctctaga actatagcta gtcgacattg attattgact agttattaat agtaatcaat
      241 tacggggtca ttagttcata gcccatatat ggagttccgc gttacataac ttacggtaaa
      301 tggcccgcct ggctgaccgc ccaacgaccc ccgcccattg acgtcaataa tgacgtatgt
      361 tcccatagta acgccaatag ggactttcca ttgacgtcaa tgggtggagt atttacggta
      421 aactgcccac ttggcagtac atcaagtgta tcatatgcca agtacgcccc ctattgacgt
      481 caatgacggt aaatggcccg cctggcatta tgcccagtac atgaccttat gggactttcc
      541 tacttggcag tacatctacg tattagtcat cgctattacc atggtcgagg tgagccccac
      601 gttctgcttc actctcccca tctccccccc ctccccaccc ccaattttgt atttatttat
      661 tttttaatta ttttgtgcag cgatgggggc gggggggggg ggggggcgcg cgccaggcgg
      721 ggcggggcgg ggcgaggggc ggggcggggc gaggcggaga ggtgcggcgg cagccaatca
      781 gagcggcgcg ctccgaaagt ttccttttat ggcgaggcgg cggcggcggc ggccctataa
      841 aaagcgaagc gcgcggcggg cgggagtcgc tgcgcgctgc cttcgccccg tgccccgctc
      901 cgccgccgcc tcgcgccgcc cgccccggct ctgactgacc gcgttactcc cacaggtgag
      961 cgggcgggac ggcccttctc ctccgggctg taattagcgc ttggtttaat gacggcttgt
     1021 ttcttttctg tggctgcgtg aaagccttga ggggctccgg gagggccctt tgtgcggggg
     1081 gagcggctcg gggggtgcgt gcgtgtgtgt gtgcgtgggg agcgccgcgt gcggctccgc
     1141 gctgcccggc ggctgtgagc gctgcgggcg cggcgcgggg ctttgtgcgc tccgcagtgt
     1201 gcgcgagggg agcgcggccg ggggcggtgc cccgcggtgc ggggggggct gcgaggggaa
     1261 caaaggctgc gtgcggggtg tgtgcgtggg ggggtgagca gggggtgtgg gcgcgtcggt
     1321 cgggctgcaa ccccccctgc acccccctcc ccgagttgct gagcacggcc cggcttcggg
     1381 tgcggggctc cgtacggggc gtggcgcggg gctcgccgtg ccgggcgggg ggtggcggca
     1441 ggtgggggtg ccgggcgggg cggggccgcc tcgggccggg gagggctcgg gggaggggcg
     1501 cggcggcccc cggagcgccg gcggctgtcg aggcgcggcg agccgcagcc attgcctttt
     1561 atggtaatcg tgcgagaggg cgcagggact tcctttgtcc caaatctgtg cggagccgaa
     1621 atctgggagg cgccgccgca ccccctctag cgggcgcggg gcgaagcggt gcggcgccgg
     1681 caggaaggaa atgggcgggg agggccttcg tgcgtcgccg cgccgccgtc cccttctccc
     1741 tctccagcct cggggctgtc cgcgggggga cggctgcctt cgggggggac ggggcagggc
     1801 ggggttcggc ttctggcgtg tgaccggcgg ctctagagcc tctgctaacc atgttcatgc
     1861 cttcttcttt ttcctacagc tcctgggcaa cgtgctggtt attgtgctgt ctcatcattt
     1921 tggcaaagaa ttctgcagat atcgccacca tgttctcttc ggcacactct gggctgttgg
     1981 agaagctctt ccactacata gacctccacc aggatgagtt cgtgcagaca ctgaaggagt
     2041 gggtggccat tgagagtgat tctgtgcagc ctgtgcctcg tctcagacag aagctcttcc
     2101 agatgatggc cttggctgca gacaaactcc ggaacctggg agctggggtg gagtccatag
     2161 acttgggttc tcagcagatg cctgatggtc agagtctccc catacctcct atcctattgg
     2221 ctgagctggg aagtgatccc gagaagccaa ctgtatgctt ctatgggcac ctggacgtgc
     2281 agccagctca gaaggacgac gggtggctca cggaccccta cacactgaca gaggtggatg
     2341 ggaaactgta tggacgggga gcaacagaca acaagggccc cgtcttggct tggatcaatg
     2401 ccgtgagcac cttcagagct ctgcagcagg atcttcccgt gaacatcaaa ctcatcctgg
     2461 agggaatgga agaagccggt tccatcgccc tggaggaact cgtcatgaga gaaaaggacc
     2521 acttcttctc cagtgtggac tacattgtga tttcagacaa cctgtggctc agccagagga
     2581 aacctgcact cacttatgga acccggggga actgctactt cacggtggag gtgaagtgta
     2641 gagatcaaga tttccactca ggaacctttg gtggcatcct caacgaacca atggctgact
     2701 tggttgctct tctaggtagc ctggtggatt catcaggcca catcctaatt cctggaatct
     2761 atgatcaaat ggcacctatt acagagggag aaaagacaat gtataaaaac attgatatgg
     2821 acctagaaga ataccagaac atcaaccaag ttgagaaatt tctgtttgat accaaggagg
     2881 aacttctgat gcacctgtgg aggtatccgt ctctctccat ccatggcatc gagggtgcct
     2941 ttgatgagcc tggaactaaa acagtcattc ccggccgagt cctagggaaa ttttcaatcc
     3001 gtctagtccc taccatgtct ccgtctgtgg tggagaaaca ggtaactcag catctcgaag
     3061 ctgtcttctc taaaaggaat agtttcaaca agatggccgt ttctatggtc ctaggactcc
     3121 acccatggac tgcaaacgtc aatgatactc agtaccttgc agcacagaga accatcaaaa
     3181 cagtgtttgg agttaatcct gacatgatcc gggatgggtc aaccattcca attgccaaaa
     3241 tattccaggc tatcacacaa aagagtgtga tgatgctccc actgggagct gtggacgatg
     3301 gagagcactc tcagaatgag aagatcaaca ggtggaacta catacagggg tcgaaattat
     3361 tcgctgcctt tttcctggag ttgtcaaaac agcattcagg acaccagatg ccttccagtg
     3421 tctacggagg agactacaag gacgatgacg acaagtagta atgactcgag cctaagctta
     3481 tcgataatca acctctggat tacaaaattt gtgaaagatt gactggtatt cttaactatg
     3541 ttgctccttt tacgctatgt ggatacgctg ctttaatgcc tttgtatcat gctattgctt
     3601 cccgtatggc tttcattttc tcctccttgt ataaatcctg gttgctgtct ctttatgagg
     3661 agttgtggcc cgttgtcagg caacgtggcg tggtgtgcac tgtgtttgct gacgcaaccc
     3721 ccactggttg gggcattgcc accacctgtc agctcctttc cgggactttc gctttccccc
     3781 tccctattgc cacggcggaa ctcatcgccg cctgccttgc ccgctgctgg acaggggctc
     3841 ggctgttggg cactgacaat tccgtggtgt tgtcggggaa atcatcgtcc tttccttggc
     3901 tgctcgcctg tgttgccacc tggattctgc gcgggacgtc cttctgctac gtcccttcgg
     3961 ccctcaatcc agcggacctt ccttcccgcg gcctgctgcc ggctctgcgg cctcttccgc
     4021 gtcttcgcct tcgccctcag acgagtcgga tctccctttg ggccgcctcc ccgcatcgat
     4081 accgtcgatg aggatccgat ctttttccct ctgccaaaaa ttatggggac atcatgaagc
     4141 cccttgagca tctgacttct ggctaataaa ggaaatttat tttcattgca atagtgtgtt
     4201 ggaatttttt gtgtctctca ctcggaagca attcgttgat ctgaatttcg accacccata
     4261 atacccatta ccctggtaga taagtagcat ggcgggttaa tcattaacta caaggaaccc
     4321 ctagtgatgg agttggccac tccctctctg cgcgctcgct cgctcactga ggccgggcga
     4381 ccaaaggtcg cccgacgccc gggctttgcc cgggcggcct cagtgagcga gcgagcgcgc
     4441 agccttaatt aacctaattc actggccgtc gttttacaac gtcgtgactg ggaaaaccct
     4501 ggcgttaccc aacttaatcg ccttgcagca catccccctt tcgccagctg gcgtaatagc
     4561 gaagaggccc gcaccgatcg cccttcccaa cagttgcgca gcctgaatgg cgaatgggnn
     4621 nnnnnnnnnn nnnnnnnnnn nnnnnnnnnn nnnnnnnnnn nnnnnnnnnn nnnnnnnnnn
     4681 nnnnnnnnnn nnnnnnnnnn nnnnnnnnnn nnnnnnnnnn nnnnnnnnnn nnnnnnnnnn
     4741 nncnnnnnnn nnnnnnnnnn nnnnnnnnnn nnnnnnnnnn nnnnnnnnnn nnnnnnnnnn
     4801 nnnnnnnnnn nnnnnnnnnn nnnnnnnnnn nnnnannnnn nnnnnnnnnn nnnnnnnnnn
     4861 nnnnnnnnnn nnnnnnnnnn nnnncctttg acgttggagt ccacgttctt taatagtgga
     4921 ctcttgttcc aaactggaac aacactcaac cctatctcgg tctattcttt tgatttataa
     4981 gggattttgc cgatttcggc ctattggtta aaaaatgagc tgatttaaca aaaatttaac
     5041 gcgaatttta acaaaatatt aacgcttaca atttaggtgg cacttttcgg ggaaatgtgc
     5101 gcggaacccc tatttgttta tttttctaaa tacattcaaa tatgtatccg ctcatgagac
     5161 aataaccctg ataaatgctt caataatatt gaaaaaggaa gagtatgagt attcaacatt
     5221 tccgtgtcgc ccttattccc ttttttgcgg cattttgcct tcctgttttt gctcacccag
     5281 aaacgctggt gaaagtaaaa gatgctgaag atcagttggg tgcacgagtg ggttacatcg
     5341 aactggatct caacagcggt aagatccttg agagttttcg ccccgaagaa cgttttccaa
     5401 tgatgagcac ttttaaagtt ctgctatgtg gcgcggtatt atcccgtatt gacgccgggc
     5461 aagagcaact cggtcgccgc atacactatt ctcagaatga cttggttgag tactcaccag
     5521 tcacagaaaa gcatcttacg gatggcatga cagtaagaga attatgcagt gctgccataa
     5581 ccatgagtga taacactgcg gccaacttac ttctgacaac gatcggagga ccgaaggagc
     5641 taaccgcttt tttgcacaac atgggggatc atgtaactcg ccttgatcgt tgggaaccgg
     5701 agctgaatga agccatacca aacgacgagc gtgacaccac gatgcctgta gcaatggcaa
     5761 caacgttgcg caaactatta actggcgaac tacttactct agcttcccgg caacaattaa
     5821 tagactggat ggaggcggat aaagttgcag gaccacttct gcgctcggcc cttccggctg
     5881 gctggtttat tgctgataaa tctggagccg gtgagcgtgg gtctcgcggt atcattgcag
     5941 cactggggcc agatggtaag ccctcccgta tcgtagttat ctacacgacg gggagtcagg
     6001 caactatgga tgaacgaaat agacagatcg ctgagatagg tgcctcactg attaagcatt
     6061 ggtaactgtc agaccaagtt tactcatata tactttagat tgatttaaaa cttcattttt
     6121 aatttaaaag gatctaggtg aagatccttt ttgataatct catgaccaaa atcccttaac
     6181 gtgagttttc gttccactga gcgtcagacc ccgtagaaaa gatcaaagga tcttcttgag
     6241 atcctttttt tctgcgcgta atctgctgct tgcaaacaaa aaaaccaccg ctaccagcgg
     6301 tggtttgttt gccggatcaa gagctaccaa ctctttttcc gaaggtaact ggcttcagca
     6361 gagcgcagat accaaatact gttcttctag tgtagccgta gttaggccac cacttcaaga
     6421 actctgtagc accgcctaca tacctcgctc tgctaatcct gttaccagtg gctgctgcca
     6481 gtggcgataa gtcgtgtctt accgggttgg actcaagacg atagttaccg gataaggcgc
     6541 agcggtcggg ctgaacgggg ggttcgtgca cacagcccag cttggagcga acgacctaca
     6601 ccgaactgag atacctacag cgtgagctat gagaaagcgc cacgcttccc gaagggagaa
     6661 aggcggacag gtatccggta agcggcaggg tcggaacagg agagcgcacg agggagcttc
     6721 cagggggaaa cgcctggtat ctttatagtc ctgtcgggtt tcgccacctc tgacttgagc
     6781 gtcgattttt gtgatgctcg tcaggggggc ggagcctatg gaaaaacgcc agcaacgcgg
     6841 cctttttacg gttcctggcc ttttgctggc cttttgctca catgttcttt cctgcgttat
     6901 cccctgattc tgtggataac cgtattaccg cctttgagtg agctgatacc gctcgccgca
     6961 gccgaacgac cgagcgcagc gagtcagtga gcgaggaagc ggaagagcgc ccaatacgca
     7021 aaccgcctct ccccgcgcgt tggccgattc attaatgcag ctggcacgac aggtttcccg
     7081 actggaaagc gggcagtgag cgcaacgcaa ttaatgtgag ttagctcact cattaggcac
     7141 cccaggcttt acactttatg cttccggctc gtatgttgtg tggaattgtg agcggataac
     7201 aatttcacac aggaaacagc tatgaccatg attacgccag atttaattaa ggccttaatt
     7261 agg
//
